Addgene plasmid #38984: HMGCS2
Purpose: Bacterial expression for structure determination; may not be full ORF
Depositing lab: Nicola Burgess-Brown. Depositing organization: University of Oxford.
Backbone
  Vector backbone: pNH-TrxT
  Backbone manufacturer: SGC
  Vector type: Bacterial Expression
Growth in bacteria
  Bacterial resistance: Kanamycin, 50 μg/mL
  Growth temperature: 37°C
  Growth strain: Mach1
  Copy number: Low Copy
Gene/Insert
  Gene/Insert name: HMGCS2 (alt names: 3-hydroxy-3-methylglutaryl-Coenzyme A synthase 2 (mitochondrial); PDB:2V4W)
  Species: H. sapiens (human)
  Insert size (bp): 1811
  Entrez Gene: HMGCS2
  Tag / fusion protein: His6-Thioredoxin-TEV (N terminal on insert)
  Cloning method: Ligation Independent Cloning
  Sequencing primers: 5′ T7; 3′ T7-term
Terms and licenses: Academic/Nonprofit Terms; Industry Terms: Not Available to Industry
How to cite: HMGCS2 was a gift from Nicola Burgess-Brown (Addgene plasmid # 38984 ; http://n2t.net/addgene:38984 ; RRID:Addgene_38984)
