[The description below was written by a language model from this plasmid's Addgene catalogue record.]
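Description:
HMGCS2 is a bacterial expression plasmid built on the pNH-TrxT backbone from the SGC, designed to produce recombinant human protein in E. coli for structural biology. It is selected with kanamycin and is recorded as low copy; the record does not name the origin of replication. The insert was introduced by ligation-independent cloning, a method suited to high-throughput parallel construction of expression clones.

The payload is a roughly 1.8 kb fragment of human HMGCS2, which encodes mitochondrial 3-hydroxy-3-methylglutaryl-CoA synthase 2, the enzyme that condenses acetyl-CoA with acetoacetyl-CoA to form HMG-CoA in the ketogenesis pathway. The record cautions that the insert may not be the full open reading frame, as is common for constructs whose boundaries are trimmed to favour crystallisation. The coding sequence is fused at its N terminus to a His6-thioredoxin-TEV tag. The hexahistidine segment allows immobilised metal affinity purification, the thioredoxin partner generally improves solubility and yield of the fusion in bacteria, and the TEV protease recognition site lets the whole tag be cleaved off to release near-native protein.

The promoter is not stated explicitly, but the listed sequencing primers (T7 and T7 terminator) suggest the insert sits between a T7 promoter and terminator, which would imply expression in a host supplying T7 RNA polymerase. The stated purpose is bacterial expression for structure determination, and the record associates the construct with a deposited Protein Data Bank structure of the enzyme. No feature table was provided, so further detail of the backbone elements cannot be given.
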