>Addgene plasmid #38984 | HMGCS2 | depositor partial sequence | sequence record 49042 | HMGCS2 sequence 1811 bps
ATGCACCATCATCATCATCATTCTTCTGGTATGAGCGATAAAATTATTCACCTGACTGACGACAGTTTTG
ACACGGATGTACTCAAAGCGGACGGGGCGATCCTCGTCGATTTCTGGGCAGAGTGGTGCGGTCCGTGCAA
AATGATCGCCCCGATTCTGGATGAAATCGCTGACGAATATCAGGGCAAACTGACCGTTGCAAAACTGAAC
ATCGATCAAAACCCTGGCACTGCGCCGAAATATGGCATCCGTGGTATCCCGACTCTGCTGCTGTTCAAAA
ACGGTGAAGTGGCGGCAACCAAAGTGGGCGCACTGTCTAAAGGTCAGTTGAAAGAGTTCCTCGACGCTAA
CCTGGCCGGTACCGAGAACTTGTACTTCCAATCCATGCCAAAGGACGTGGGCATCCTGGCCCTGGAGGTC
TACTTCCCAGCCCAATATGTGGACCAAACTGACCTGGAGAAGTATAACAATGTGGAAGCAGGAAAGTATA
CAGTGGGCTTGGGCCAGACCCGTATGGGCTTCTGCTCAGTCCAAGAGGACATCAACTCCCTGTGCCTGAC
GGTGGTGCAACGGCTGATGGAGCGCATACAGCTCCCATGGGACTCTGTGGGCAGGCTGGAAGTAGGCACT
GAGACCATCATTGACAAGTCCAAAGCTGTCAAAACAGTGCTCATGGAACTCTTCCAGGATTCAGGCAATA
CTGATATTGAGGGCATAGATACCACCAATGCCTGCTACGGTGGTACTGCCTCCCTCTTCAATGCTGCCAA
CTGGATGGAGTCCAGTTCCTGGGATGGTCGTTATGCCATGGTGGTCTGTGGAGACATTGCCGTCTATCCC
AGTGGTAATGCTCGTCCCACAGGTGGGGCCGGAGCTGTGGCTATGCTGATTGGGCCCAAGGCCCCTCTGG
CCCTGGAGCGAGGGCTGAGGGGAACCCATATGGAGAATGTGTATGACTTCTACAAACCAAATTTGGCCTC
GGAGTACCCAATAGTGGATGGGAAGCTTTCCATCCAGTGCTACTTGCGGGCCTTGGATCGATGTTACACA
TCATACCGTAAAAAAATCCAGAATCAGTGGAAGCAAGCTGGCAGCGATCGACCCTTCACCCTTGACGATT
TACAGTACATGATCTTTCATACACCCTTTTGCAAGATGGTCCAGAAGTCTCTGGCTCGCCTGATGTTCAA
TGACTTCCTGTCAGCCAGCAGTGACACACAAACCAGCTTATATAAGGGGCTGGAGGCTTTCGGGGGGCTA
AAGCTGGAAGACACCTACACCAACAAGGACCTGGATAAAGCACTTCTAAAGGCCTCTCAGGACATGTTCG
ACAAGAAAACCAAGGCTTCCCTTTACCTCTCCACTCACAATGGGAACATGTACACCTCATCCCTGTACGG
GTGCCTGGCCTCGCTTCTGTCCCACCACTCTGCCCAAGAACTGGCTGGCTCCAGGATTGGTGCCTTCTCT
TATGGCTCTGGTTTAGCAGCAAGTTTCTTTTCATTTCGAGTATCCCAGGATGCTGCTCCAGGCTCTCCCC
TGGACAAGTTGGTGTCCAGCACATCAGACCTGCCAAAACGCCTAGCCTCCCGAAAGTGTGTGTCTCCTGA
GGAGTTCACAGAAATAATGAACCAAAGAGAGCAATTCTACCATAAGGTGAATTTCTCCCCACCTGGTGAC
ACAAACAGCCTTTTCCCAGGTACTTGGTACCTGGAGCGAGTGGACGAGCAGCATCGCCGAAAGTATGCCC
GGCGTCCCGTCTAACAGTAAAGGTGGATACGGATCCGAATTCGAGCTCCGTCGACAAGCTT
