>Addgene plasmid #38984 | HMGCS2 | addgene partial sequence | sequence record 52837 | T7 5'-TAATACGACTCACTATAGGG-3'
AAGGAGATATACATATGCACCATCATCATCATCATTCTTCTGGTATGAGCGATAAAATTATTCACCTGAC
TGACGACAGTTTTGACACGGATGTACTCAAAGCGGACGGGGCGATCCTCGTCGATTTCTGGGCAGAGTGG
TGCGGTCCGTGCAAAATGATCGCCCCGATTCTGGATGAAATCGCTGACGAATATCAGGGCAAACTGACCG
TTGCAAAACTGAACATCGATCAAAACCCTGGCACTGCGCCGAAATATGGCATCCGTGGTATCCCGACTCT
GCTGCTGTTCAAAAACGGTGAAGTGGCGGCAACCAAAGTGGGCGCACTGTCTAAAGGTCAGTTGAAAGAG
TTCCTCGACGCTAACCTGGCCGGTACCGAGAACTTGTACTTCCAATCCATGCCAAAGGACGTGGGCATCC
TGGCCCTGGAGGTCTACTTCCCAGCCCAATATGTGGACCAAACTGACCTGGAGAAGTATAACAATGTGGA
AGCAGGAAAGTATACAGTGGGCTTGGGCCAGACCCGTATGGGCTTCTGCTCAGTCCAAGAGGACATCAAC
TCCCTGTGCCTGACGGTGGTGCAACGGCTGATGGAGCGCATACAGCTCCCATGGGACTCTGTGGGCAGGC
TGGAAGTAGGCACTGAGACCATCATTGACAAGTCCAAAGCTGTCAAAACAGTGCTCATGGAACTCTTCCA
GGATTCAGGCAATACTGATATTGAGGGCATAGATACCACCAATGCCTGCTACGGTGGTACTGCCTCCCTC
TTCAATGCTGCCAACTGGATGGAGTCCAGTTCCTGGGATGGTCGTTATGCCATGGTGGTCTGTGGAGACA
TTGCCGTCTATCCCAGTGGTAATGCTCGTCCCACAGGTGGGGCCGGAGCTGTGGCTATGCTGATTGGGCC
CAAGGCCC
