>Addgene plasmid #38984 | HMGCS2 | addgene partial sequence | sequence record 53310 | T7_term
CTCTTTGGGCTTGTAGCAGCCGGATCTCAGTGGTGGTGGTGGTGGTGCTCGAGTGCGGCCGCAAGCTTGT
CGACGGAGCTCGAATTCGGATCCGTATCCACCTTTACTGTTAGACGGGACGCCGGGCATACTTTCGGCGA
TGCTGCTCGTCCACTCGCTCCAGGTACCAAGTACCTGGGAAAAGGCTGTTTGTGTCACCAGGTGGGGAGA
AATTCACCTTATGGTAGAATTGCTCTCTTTGGTTCATTATTTCTGTGAACTCCTCAGGAGACACACACTT
TCGGGAGGCTAGGCGTTTTGGCAGGTCTGATGTGCTGGACACCAACTTGTCCAGGGGAGAGCCTGGAGCA
GCATCCTGGGATACTCGAAATGAAAAGAAACTTGCTGCTAAACCAGAGCCATAAGAGAAGGCACCAATCC
TGGAGCCAGCCAGTTCTTGGGCAGAGTGGTGGGACAGAAGCGAGGCCAGGCACCCGTACAGGGATGAGGT
GTACATGTTCCCATTGTGAGTGGAGAGGTAAAGGGAAGCCTTGGTTTTCTTGTCGAACATGTCCTGAGAG
GCCTTTAGAAGTGCTTTATCCAGGTCCTTGTTGGTGTAGGTGTCTTCCAGCTTTAGCCCCCCGAAAGCCT
CCAGCCCCTTATATAAGCTGGTTTGTGTGTCACTGCTGGCTGACAGGAAGTCATTGAACATCAGGCGAGC
CAGAGACTTCTGGACCATCTTGCAAAAGGGTGTATGAAAGATCATGTACTGTAAATCGTCAAGGGTGAAG
GGTCGATCGCTGCCAGCTTGCTTCCACTGATTCTGGATTTTTTTACGGTATGATGTGTAACATCGATCCA
AGGCCCGCAAGTAGCACTGGATGGAAAGCTTCCCATCCACTATTGGGTACTCCG
